Addgene plasmid #136195: pCDNA4.TO-ORF34-2xCSTREP
Purpose: Expresses C-terminally strep tagged Kaposi's Sarcoma Associated Herpesvirus (KSHV) ORF34
Depositing lab: Britt Glaunsinger. Depositing organization: University of California, Berkeley. Publication: Global mapping of herpesvirus-host protein complexes reveals a transcription strategy for late genes. Davis ZH, Verschueren E, Jang GM, Kleffman K, Johnson JR, Park J, Von Dollen J, Maher MC, Johnson T, Newton W, Jager S, Shales M, Horner J, Hernandez RD, Krogan NJ, Glaunsinger BA. Mol Cell. 2015 Jan 22;57(2):349-60. doi: 10.1016/j.molcel.2014.11.026. Epub 2014 Dec 24. PubMed 25544563.
Backbone
  Vector backbone: pCDNA4.TO
  Backbone manufacturer: Invitrogen
  Vector type: Mammalian Expression
  Selectable markers: Zeocin
Growth in bacteria
  Bacterial resistance: Ampicillin, 100 μg/mL
  Growth temperature: 37°C
  Growth strain: DH5alpha
  Copy number: High Copy
Gene/Insert
  Gene/Insert name: ORF34
  Species: Kaposi's sarcoma-associated herpesvirus (KSHV)
  Promoter: CMV
  Cloning method: Restriction Enzyme; 5′ cloning site Unknown (unknown if destroyed)
  Sequencing primers: 5′ CGCAAATGGGCGGTAGGCGTG; 3′ TAGAAGGCACAGTCGAGGCT
Resource information
  A portion of this plasmid was derived from a plasmid made by: cDNA of reactivated TREx BCBL-1-RTA cells
Terms and licenses: Academic/Nonprofit Terms; Industry Terms: Not Available to Industry
How to cite: pCDNA4.TO-ORF34-2xCSTREP was a gift from Britt Glaunsinger (Addgene plasmid # 136195 ; http://n2t.net/addgene:136195 ; RRID:Addgene_136195)
