[The description below was written by a language model from this plasmid's Addgene catalogue record and pLannotate feature annotations shown in this document.]
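Description:
pCDNA4.TO-ORF34-2xCSTREP is a mammalian expression plasmid built on the Invitrogen pCDNA4.TO backbone that produces ORF34 of Kaposi's sarcoma-associated herpesvirus (KSHV) with a C-terminal Strep tag. The name implies a tandem (2x) Strep tag. The sequenced plasmid is about 6.1 kb. It is propagated in E. coli through a high-copy ColE1/pUC-type origin with ampicillin resistance (β-lactamase under its own promoter), and it also carries an f1 phage origin. For selection in mammalian cells, a Sh ble (BleoR) gene confers Zeocin resistance. This gene sits behind both the SV40 early promoter and the bacterial EM7 promoter and is followed by an SV40 polyadenylation signal.

The expression cassette uses the human CMV immediate-early enhancer and promoter. Immediately downstream are two short elements that the annotation software matched to tet-operator-containing promoters. These correspond to the tandem tet operator sites characteristic of this "TO" backbone, which make transcription repressible in cells expressing the Tet repressor and inducible with tetracycline or doxycycline. In cells lacking the repressor, the promoter behaves constitutively. The ORF34 coding sequence follows and is terminated by the bovine growth hormone poly(A) signal. ORF34 is annotated as a homolog of the herpesvirus UL95 family that participates in late viral mRNA expression. The Strep tag itself is not annotated separately in the feature table, but presumably lies in the unannotated stretch between the ORF and the poly(A) signal.

According to the record, the insert was derived from cDNA of reactivated TREx BCBL-1-RTA cells. The associated study mapped herpesvirus–host protein complexes, which fits use of the tagged protein for Strep affinity purification and interaction analysis.
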