Features (pLannotate 1.2.2; 22 found; start..end, strand, type, name):
     28..80      -  misc_feature   bom (fragment): basis of mobility region from pBR322
    235..614     +  enhancer       CMV enhancer: human cytomegalovirus immediate early enhancer
    615..818     +  promoter       CMV promoter: human cytomegalovirus (CMV) immediate early promoter
    820..839     +  promoter       PLtetO-1 promoter (fragment): modified phage lambda PL promoter with tet operator sites (Lutz and Bujard, 1997)
    841..860     +  promoter       PLtetO-1 promoter (fragment): modified phage lambda PL promoter with tet operator sites (Lutz and Bujard, 1997)
    868..901     +  promoter       TRE3GV promoter (fragment): 3rd-generation Tet-responsive promoter that can be activated by binding of Tet-On® 3G, optimized for retroviral and lentiviral vectors
   1025..2005    +  CDS            ORF34: UL95_HHV8P - Protein inferred from homology: Swiss-Prot protein existence level 3. Participates in the expression of late viral mRNAs. Expressed before viral DNA replication, protein ORF34 assembles at the viral pre- replication complexes (pre-RCs) (By similarity). From Human herpesvirus 8 type P (isolate GK18) (HHV-8) (Kaposi's sarcoma-associated herpesvirus).
   2151..2375    +  polyA_signal   bGH poly(A) signal: bovine growth hormone polyadenylation signal
   2379..2400    +  promoter       SV40 promoter (fragment): SV40 enhancer and early promoter
   2421..2849    +  rep_origin     f1 ori (sequence partly withheld): f1 bacteriophage origin of replication; arrow indicates direction of (+) strand synthesis
   2863..3192    +  promoter       SV40 promoter: SV40 enhancer and early promoter
   3240..3287    +  promoter       EM7 promoter: synthetic bacterial promoter&nbsp
   3306..3680    +  CDS            BleoR: antibiotic-binding protein; Sh ble from Streptoalloteichus hindustanus; confers resistance to bleomycin, phleomycin, and Zeocin™
   3690..3815    +  CDS            ble (fragment): BLE_KLEPN - Experimental evidence at protein level: Swiss-Prot protein existence level 1. Binding protein with a strong affinity to the bleomycin family of antibiotics. Binds to CL990; an antimitotic-antibiotic compound. From Klebsiella pneumoniae.
   3810..3931    +  polyA_signal   SV40 poly(A) signal: SV40 polyadenylation signal
   4004..4020    -  protein_bind   lac operator: The lac repressor binds to the lac operator to inhibit transcription in E. coli. This inhibition can be relieved by adding lactose or isopropyl-β-D-thiogalactopyranoside (IPTG). lac repressor encoded by lacI
   4028..4058    -  promoter       lac promoter: promoter for the E. coli lac operon
   4073..4094    -  protein_bind   CAP binding site: CAP binding activates transcription in the presence of cAMP. E. coli catabolite activator protein
   4107..4199    -  CDS            lacI (fragment): lac repressor; lacI; The lac repressor binds to the lac operator to inhibit transcription in E. coli. This inhibition can be relieved by adding lactose or isopropyl-β-D-thiogalactopyranoside (IPTG).
   4382..4970    -  rep_origin     ori: high-copy-number ColE1/pMB1/pBR322/pUC origin of replication
   5141..6001    -  CDS            AmpR: β-lactamase; bla; confers resistance to ampicillin, carbenicillin, and related antibiotics
   6002..6106    -  promoter       AmpR promoter: bla
>Addgene plasmid #136195 | pCDNA4.TO-ORF34-2xCSTREP | addgene full sequence | sequence record 267505 | Addgene NGS Result
GACGGATCGGGAGATCTCCCGATCCCCTATGGTGCACTCTCAGTACAATCTGCTCTGATGCCGCATAGTT
AAGCCAGTATCTGCTCCCTGCTTGTGTGTTGGAGGTCGCTGAGTAGTGCGCGAGCAAAATTTAAGCTACA
ACAAGGCAAGGCTTGACCGACAATTGCATGAAGAATCTGCTTAGGGTTAGGCGTTTTGCGCTGCTTCGCG
ATGTACGGGCCAGATATACGCGTTGACATTGATTATTGACTAGTTATTAATAGTAATCAATTACGGGGTC
ATTAGTTCATAGCCCATATATGGAGTTCCGCGTTACATAACTTACGGTAAATGGCCCGCCTGGCTGACCG
CCCAACGACCCCCGCCCATTGACGTCAATAATGACGTATGTTCCCATAGTAACGCCAATAGGGACTTTCC
ATTGACGTCAATGGGTGGAGTATTTACGGTAAACTGCCCACTTGGCAGTACATCAAGTGTATCATATGCC
AAGTACGCCCCCTATTGACGTCAATGACGGTAAATGGCCCGCCTGGCATTATGCCCAGTACATGACCTTA
TGGGACTTTCCTACTTGGCAGTACATCTACGTATTAGTCATCGCTATTACCATGGTGATGCGGTTTTGGC
AGTACATCAATGGGCGTGGATAGCGGTTTGACTCACGGGGATTTCCAAGTCTCCACCCCATTGACGTCAA
TGGGAGTTTGTTTTGGCACCAAAATCAACGGGACTTTCCAAAATGTCGTAACAACTCCGCCCCATTGACG
CAAATGGGCGGTAGGCGTGTACGGTGGGAGGTCTATATAAGCAGAGCTCTCCCTATCAGTGATAGAGATC
TCCCTATCAGTGATAGAGATCGTCGACGAGCTCGTTTAGTGAACCGTCAGATCGCCTGGAGACGCCATCC
ACGCTGTTTTGACCTCCATAGAAGACACCGGGACCGATCCAGCCTCCGGACTCTAGCGTTTAAACTTAAG
CTTGGTACCGAGCTCGGATCCACTAGTCCAGTGTGGTGGAATTCATGTTTGCTTTGAGCTCGCTCGTGTC
CGAGGGTGACCCGGAGGTGACCAGTAGGTACGTCAAGGGCGTACAACTTGCCCTGGACCTTAGCGAGAAC
ACACCTGGACAATTTAAGTTGATAGAAACTCCCCTGAACAGCTTCCTCTTGGTTTCCAACGTGATGCCCG
AGGTCCAGCCAATCTGCAGTGGCCGGCCGGCCTTGCGGCCAGACTTTAGTAATCTCCACTTGCCTAGACT
GGAGAAGCTCCAGAGAGTCCTCGGGCAGGGTTTCGGGGCGGCGGGTGAGGAAATCGCACTGGACCCGTCT
CACGTAGAAACACACGAAAAGGGCCAGGTGTTCTACAACCACTATGCTACCGAGGAGTGGACGTGGGCTT
TGACTCTGAATAAGGATGCGCTCCTTCGGGAGGCTGTAGATGGCCTGTGTGACCCCGGAACTTGGAAGGG
TCTTCTTCCTGACGACCCCCTTCCGTTGCTATGGCTGCTGTTCAACGGACCCGCCTCTTTTTGTCGGGCC
GACTGTTGCCTGTACAAGCAGCACTGCGGTTACCCGGGCCCGGTGCTACTTCCAGGTCACATGTACGCTC
CCAAACGGGATCTTTTGTCGTTCGTTAATCATGCCCTGAAGTACACCAAGTTTCTATACGGAGATTTTTC
CGGGACATGGGCGGCGGCTTGCCGCCCGCCATTCGCTACTTCTCGGATACAAAGGGTAGTGAGTCAGATG
AAAATCATAGATGCTTCCGACACTTACATTTCCCACACCTGCCTCTTGTGTCACATATATCAGCAAAATA
GCATAATTGCGGGTCAGGGGACCCACGTGGGTGGAATCCTACTGTTGAGTGGAAAAGGGACCCAGTATAT
AACAGGCAATGTTCAGACCCAAAGGTGTCCAACTACGGGCGACTATCTAATCATCCCATCGTATGACATA
CCGGCGATCATCACCATGATCAAGGAGAATGGACTCAACCAACTCTCAGGGCGGCCGCTCGAGGGAGGCG
GTGGATGGAGCCACCCCCAGTTCGAGAAGGGCGGCGGCAGCGGCGGCGGCAGCGGCGGCGGCAGCTGGAG
CCACCCCCAGTTCGAGAAGGGGCCCGTTTAAACCCGCTGATCAGCCTCGACTGTGCCTTCTAGTTGCCAG
CCATCTGTTGTTTGCCCCTCCCCCGTGCCTTCCTTGACCCTGGAAGGTGCCACTCCCACTGTCCTTTCCT
AATAAAATGAGGAAATTGCATCGCATTGTCTGAGTAGGTGTCATTCTATTCTGGGGGGTGGGGTGGGGCA
GGACAGCAAGGGGGAGGATTGGGAAGACAATAGCAGGCATGCTGGGGATGCGGTGGGCTCTATGGCTTCT
GAGGCGGAAAGAACCAGCTGGGGCTCTAGGGGGTATCCCC
[124 nt withheld, positions 2421-2544]
C
[91 nt withheld, positions 2546-2636]
A
[49 nt withheld, positions 2638-2686]
CCTTTGACGTTGGAGTCCACGTTCTTT
[37 nt withheld, positions 2714-2750]
ACCCTATCTCGGTCTATTCTTTTGATTTATAAGGGATTTTGCCGATTTCGGCCTATTGGTTAAAAAATGA
GCTGATTTAACAAAAATTTAACGCGAATTAATTCTGTGGAATGTGTGTCAGTTAGGGTGTGGAAAGTCCC
CAGGCTCCCCAGCAGGCAGAAGTATGCAAAGCATGCATCTCAATTAGTCAGCAACCAGGTGTGGAAAGTC
CCCAGGCTCCCCAGCAGGCAGAAGTATGCAAAGCATGCATCTCAATTAGTCAGCAACCATAGTCCCGCCC
CTAACTCCGCCCATCCCGCCCCTAACTCCGCCCAGTTCCGCCCATTCTCCGCCCCATGGCTGACTAATTT
TTTTTATTTATGCAGAGGCCGAGGCCGCCTCTGCCTCTGAGCTATTCCAGAAGTAGTGAGGAGGCTTTTT
TGGAGGCCTAGGCTTTTGCAAAAAGCTCCCGGGAGCTTGTATATCCATTTTCGGATCTGATCAGCACGTG
TTGACAATTAATCATCGGCATAGTATATCGGCATAGTATAATACGACAAGGTGAGGAACTAAACCATGGC
CAAGTTGACCAGTGCCGTTCCGGTGCTCACCGCGCGCGACGTCGCCGGAGCGGTCGAGTTCTGGACCGAC
CGGCTCGGGTTCTCCCGGGACTTCGTGGAGGACGACTTCGCCGGTGTGGTCCGGGACGACGTGACCCTGT
TCATCAGCGCGGTCCAGGACCAGGTGGTGCCGGACAACACCCTGGCCTGGGTGTGGGTGCGCGGCCTGGA
CGAGCTGTACGCCGAGTGGTCGGAGGTCGTGTCCACGAACTTCCGGGACGCCTCCGGGCCGGCCATGACC
GAGATCGGCGAGCAGCCGTGGGGGCGGGAGTTCGCCCTGCGCGACCCGGCCGGCAACTGCGTGCACTTCG
TGGCCGAGGAGCAGGACTGACACGTGCTACGAGATTTCGATTCCACCGCCGCCTTCTATGAAAGGTTGGG
CTTCGGAATCGTTTTCCGGGACGCCGGCTGGATGATCCTCCAGCGCGGGGATCTCATGCTGGAGTTCTTC
GCCCACCCCAACTTGTTTATTGCAGCTTATAATGGTTACAAATAAAGCAATAGCATCACAAATTTCACAA
ATAAAGCATTTTTTTCACTGCATTCTAGTTGTGGTTTGTCCAAACTCATCAATGTATCTTATCATGTCTG
TATACCGTCGACCTCTAGCTAGAGCTTGGCGTAATCATGGTCATAGCTGTTTCCTGTGTGAAATTGTTAT
CCGCTCACAATTCCACACAACATACGAGCCGGAAGCATAAAGTGTAAAGCCTGGGGTGCCTAATGAGTGA
GCTAACTCACATTAATTGCGTTGCGCTCACTGCCCGCTTTCCAGTCGGGAAACCTGTCGTGCCAGCTGCA
TTAATGAATCGGCCAACGCGCGGGGAGAGGCGGTTTGCGTATTGGGCGCTCTTCCGCTTCCTCGCTCACT
GACTCGCTGCGCTCGGTCGTTCGGCTGCGGCGAGCGGTATCAGCTCACTCAAAGGCGGTAATACGGTTAT
CCACAGAATCAGGGGATAACGCAGGAAAGAACATGTGAGCAAAAGGCCAGCAAAAGGCCAGGAACCGTAA
AAAGGCCGCGTTGCTGGCGTTTTTCCATAGGCTCCGCCCCCCTGACGAGCATCACAAAAATCGACGCTCA
AGTCAGAGGTGGCGAAACCCGACAGGACTATAAAGATACCAGGCGTTTCCCCCTGGAAGCTCCCTCGTGC
GCTCTCCTGTTCCGACCCTGCCGCTTACCGGATACCTGTCCGCCTTTCTCCCTTCGGGAAGCGTGGCGCT
TTCTCATAGCTCACGCTGTAGGTATCTCAGTTCGGTGTAGGTCGTTCGCTCCAAGCTGGGCTGTGTGCAC
GAACCCCCCGTTCAGCCCGACCGCTGCGCCTTATCCGGTAACTATCGTCTTGAGTCCAACCCGGTAAGAC
ACGACTTATCGCCACTGGCAGCAGCCACTGGTAACAGGATTAGCAGAGCGAGGTATGTAGGCGGTGCTAC
AGAGTTCTTGAAGTGGTGGCCTAACTACGGCTACACTAGAAGAACAGTATTTGGTATCTGCGCTCTGCTG
AAGCCAGTTACCTTCGGAAAAAGAGTTGGTAGCTCTTGATCCGGCAAACAAACCACCGCTGGTAGCGGTG
GTTTTTTTGTTTGCAAGCAGCAGATTACGCGCAGAAAAAAAGGATCTCAAGAAGATCCTTTGATCTTTTC
TACGGGGTCTGACGCTCAGTGGAACGAAAACTCACGTTAAGGGATTTTGGTCATGAGATTATCAAAAAGG
ATCTTCACCTAGATCCTTTTAAATTAAAAATGAAGTTTTAAATCAATCTAAAGTATATATGAGTAAACTT
GGTCTGACAGTTACCAATGCTTAATCAGTGAGGCACCTATCTCAGCGATCTGTCTATTTCGTTCATCCAT
AGTTGCCTGACTCCCCGTCGTGTAGATAACTACGATACGGGAGGGCTTACCATCTGGCCCCAGTGCTGCA
ATGATACCGCGAGACCCACGCTCACCGGCTCCAGATTTATCAGCAATAAACCAGCCAGCCGGAAGGGCCG
AGCGCAGAAGTGGTCCTGCAACTTTATCCGCCTCCATCCAGTCTATTAATTGTTGCCGGGAAGCTAGAGT
AAGTAGTTCGCCAGTTAATAGTTTGCGCAACGTTGTTGCCATTGCTACAGGCATCGTGGTGTCACGCTCG
TCGTTTGGTATGGCTTCATTCAGCTCCGGTTCCCAACGATCAAGGCGAGTTACATGATCCCCCATGTTGT
GCAAAAAAGCGGTTAGCTCCTTCGGTCCTCCGATCGTTGTCAGAAGTAAGTTGGCCGCAGTGTTATCACT
CATGGTTATGGCAGCACTGCATAATTCTCTTACTGTCATGCCATCCGTAAGATGCTTTTCTGTGACTGGT
GAGTACTCAACCAAGTCATTCTGAGAATAGTGTATGCGGCGACCGAGTTGCTCTTGCCCGGCGTCAATAC
GGGATAATACCGCGCCACATAGCAGAACTTTAAAAGTGCTCATCATTGGAAAACGTTCTTCGGGGCGAAA
ACTCTCAAGGATCTTACCGCTGTTGAGATCCAGTTCGATGTAACCCACTCGTGCACCCAACTGATCTTCA
GCATCTTTTACTTTCACCAGCGTTTCTGGGTGAGCAAAAACAGGAAGGCAAAATGCCGCAAAAAAGGGAA
TAAGGGCGACACGGAAATGTTGAATACTCATACTCTTCCTTTTTCAATATTATTGAAGCATTTATCAGGG
TTATTGTCTCATGAGCGGATACATATTTGAATGTATTTAGAAAAATAAACAAATAGGGGTTCCGCGCACA
TTTCCCCGAAAAGTGCCACCTGACGTC
